Addgene plasmid #133531: pY71-tet.I.10
Purpose: sfGFP driven by a T7 promoter with the tetO sequence 13 bp downstream from the promoter start site
Depositing lab: Richard Murray. Depositing organization: California Institute of Technology. Publication: A method for cost-effective and rapid characterization of engineered T7-Based transcription factors by cell-free protein synthesis reveals insights into the regulation of T7 Rna polymerase-driven expression. McManus JB, Lux MW, Murray RM, Emanuel PA. Arch Biochem Biophys. 2019 Jul 18. pii: S0003-9861(19)30288-7. doi: 10.1016/j.abb.2019.07.010. PubMed 31326518.
Backbone
  Vector backbone: PY71
  Backbone size w/o insert (bp): 1549
  Vector type: Bacterial Expression
Growth in bacteria
  Bacterial resistance: Kanamycin, 50 μg/mL
  Growth temperature: 37°C
  Growth strain: DH5alpha
  Copy number: Unknown
Gene/Insert
  Gene/Insert name: sfGFP (alt names: T7 promoter; tetO)
  Species: Synthetic
  Insert size (bp): 1071
  Mutation: WT
  Promoter: T7
  Tag / fusion protein: TEV site (N terminal on backbone); Strep tag (C terminal on backbone)
  Cloning method: Gibson Cloning
  Sequencing primers: 5′ TTGTGATGCTCGTCAGGG; 3′ CTGCCTCGGTGAGTTTTC
Terms and licenses: Academic/Nonprofit Terms; Industry Terms: Not Available to Industry
How to cite: pY71-tet.I.10 was a gift from Richard Murray (Addgene plasmid # 133531 ; http://n2t.net/addgene:133531 ; RRID:Addgene_133531)
