[The description below was written by a language model from this plasmid's Addgene catalogue record and pLannotate feature annotations shown in this document.]
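Description:
pY71-tet.I.10 is a compact bacterial expression plasmid of about 2.6 kb built on the minimal pY71 backbone. It is propagated in E. coli through a ColE1/pUC-type origin of replication and selected with kanamycin via an aminoglycoside phosphotransferase (KanR) gene encoded on the opposite strand from the reporter. The catalogue lists the copy number as unknown, although the annotated origin belongs to the high-copy family.

The payload is a synthetic reporter cassette in which superfolder GFP is transcribed from a bacteriophage T7 promoter. According to the record, a tet operator (tetO) is placed 13 bp downstream of the promoter start site. The feature table detects this as a short fragment matching the operator-containing PLtetO-1 promoter just after the T7 promoter, which fits an isolated operator rather than a second functional promoter. Bound TetR at this position would be expected to interfere with T7 RNA polymerase, making expression repressible. Downstream of the operator lies an sTRSV hammerhead ribozyme, a self-cleaving element commonly used to trim the 5′ end of the transcript and insulate the reporter mRNA from upstream sequence context. The fluorescent protein reading frame is automatically labelled as a Trp-less GFP variant, but the catalogue identifies it as sfGFP. It is followed by a C-terminal Strep-tag II, and the record also lists an N-terminal TEV protease site that the feature table does not annotate.

The construct comes from work characterising engineered T7-based transcriptional regulation by cell-free protein synthesis. Its name and stated purpose suggest it belongs to a series that varies operator position relative to the T7 promoter, with GFP fluorescence as the readout.
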