Features (pLannotate 1.2.2; 7 found; start..end, strand, type, name):
      6..24      +  promoter       T7 promoter: promoter for bacteriophage T7 RNA polymerase
     35..54      +  promoter       PLtetO-1 promoter (fragment): modified phage lambda PL promoter with tet operator sites (Lutz and Bujard, 1997)
     77..126     +  misc_RNA       sTRSV HHRz: hammerhead ribozyme from the tobacco ringspot virus satellite RNA (Khvorova et al., 2003)
    199..882     +  CDS            Trp-less GFP: Trp-less GFP is a fluorescent protein published in 2012, derived from Aequorea victoria.
    886..908     +  CDS            Strep-Tag II (fragment): peptide that binds Strep-Tactin®, an engineered form of streptavidin
   1077..1892    -  CDS            KanR: aminoglycoside phosphotransferase; aph(3')-Ia; confers resistance to kanamycin in bacteria or G418 (Geneticin®) in eukaryotes
   2014..2602    +  rep_origin     ori: high-copy-number ColE1/pMB1/pBR322/pUC origin of replication
>Addgene plasmid #133531 | pY71-tet.I.10 | addgene full sequence | sequence record 267154 | Addgene NGS Result
GCTACTAATACGACTCACTATAGGGCTTACCTCTTCCCTATCAGTGATAGAGATCAGAGGTCACTGACCT
GACAAGCTGTCACCGGATGTGCTTTCCGGTCTGATGAGTCCGTGAGGACGAAACAGCCTCTACAAATAAT
TTTGTTTAATCTAGAGAAAGAGGAGAAATACTAGATGGAGAATTTATACTTCCAGAGTAGCAAAGGTGAA
GAACTGTTTACCGGCGTTGTGCCGATTCTGGTGGAACTGGATGGCGATGTGAACGGTCACAAATTCAGCG
TGCGTGGTGAAGGTGAAGGCGATGCCACGATTGGCAAACTGACGCTGAAATTTATCTGCACCACCGGCAA
ACTGCCGGTGCCGTGGCCGACGCTGGTGACCACCCTGACCTATGGCGTTCAGTGTTTTAGTCGCTATCCG
GATCACATGAAACGTCACGATTTCTTTAAATCTGCAATGCCGGAAGGCTATGTGCAGGAACGTACGATTA
GCTTTAAAGATGATGGCAAATATAAAACGCGCGCCGTTGTGAAATTTGAAGGCGATACCCTGGTGAACCG
CATTGAACTGAAAGGCACGGATTTTAAAGAAGATGGCAATATCCTGGGCCATAAACTGGAATACAACTTT
AATAGCCATAATGTTTATATTACGGCGGATAAACAGAAAAATGGCATCAAAGCGAATTTTACCGTTCGCC
ATAACGTTGAAGATGGCAGTGTGCAGCTGGCAGATCATTATCAGCAGAATACCCCGATTGGTGATGGTCC
GGTGCTGCTGCCGGATAATCATTATCTGAGCACGCAGACCGTTCTGTCTAAAGATCCGAACGAAAAACGG
GACCACATGGTTCTGCACGAATATGTGAATGCGGCAGGTATTACGTGGAGCCATCCGCAGTTCGAAAAAT
AATAAACAATAACTGAATAGGGATCCCGACTGGCGAGAGCCAGGTAACGAATGGATCCTTCAGCCAAAAA
ACTTAAGACCGCCGGTCTTGTCCACTACCTTGCAGTAATGCGGTGGACAGGATCGGCGGTTTTCTTTTCT
CTTCTCAAGCTGAAAGCCAATTCTGATTAGAAAAACTCATCGAGCATCAAATGAAACTGCAATTTATTCA
TATCAGGATTATCAATACCATATTTTTGAAAAAGCCGTTTCTGTAATGAAGGAGAAAACTCACCGAGGCA
GTTCCATAGGATGGCAAGATCCTGGTATCGGTCTGCGATTCCGACTCGTCCAACATCAATACAACCTATT
AATTTCCCCTCGTCAAAAATAAGGTTATCAAGTGAGAAATCACCATGAGTGACGACTGAATCCGGTGAGA
ATGGCAAAAGCTTATGCATTTCTTTCCAGACTTGTTCAACAGGCCAGCCATTACGCTCGTCATCAAAATC
ACTCGCATCAACCAAACCGTTATTCATTCGTGATTGCGCCTGAGCGAGACGAAATACGCGATCGCTGTTA
AAAGGACAATTACAAACAGGAATCGAATGCAACCGGCGCAGGAACACTGCCAGCGCATCAACAATATTTT
CACCTGAATCAGGATATTCTTCTAATACCTGGAATGCTGTTTTCCCGGGGATCGCAGTGGTGAGTAACCA
TGCATCATCAGGAGTACGGATAAAATGCTTGATGGTCGGAAGAGGCATAAATTCCGTCAGCCAGTTTAGT
CTGACCATCTCATCTGTAACATCATTGGCAACGCTACCTTTGCCATGTTTCAGAAACAACTCTGGCGCAT
CGGGCTTCCCATACAATCGATAGATTGTCGCACCTGATTGCCCGACATTATCGCGAGCCCATTTATACCC
ATATAAATCAGCATCCATGTTGGAATTTAATCGCGGCTTCGAGCAAGACGTTTCCCGTTGAATATGGCTC
ATAACACCCCTTGTATTACTGTTTATGTAAGCAGACAGTTTTATTGTTCATGATGATATATTTTTATCTT
GTGCAATGTAACATCAGAGATTTTGAGACACAACGTGAGATCAAAGGATCTTCTTGAGATCCTTTTTTTC
TGCGCGTAATCTGCTGCTTGCAAACAAAAAAACCACCGCTACCAGCGGTGGTTTGTTTGCCGGATCAAGA
GCTACCAACTCTTTTTCCGAAGGTAACTGGCTTCAGCAGAGCGCAGATACCAAATACTGTTCTTCTAGTG
TAGCCGTAGTTAGGCCACCACTTCAAGAACTCTGTAGCACCGCCTACATACCTCGCTCTGCTAATCCTGT
TACCAGTGGCTGCTGCCAGTGGCGATAAGTCGTGTCTTACCGGGTTGGACTCAAGACGATAGTTACCGGA
TAAGGCGCAGCGGTCGGGCTGAACGGGGGGTTCGTGCACACAGCCCAGCTTGGAGCGAACGACCTACACC
GAACTGAGATACCTACAGCGTGAGCTATGAGAAAGCGCCACGCTTCCCGAAGGGAGAAAGGCGGACAGGT
ATCCGGTAAGCGGCAGGGTCGGAACAGGAGAGCGCACGAGGGAGCTTCCAGGGGGAAACGCCTGGTATCT
TTATAGTCCTGTCGGGTTTCGCCACCTCTGACTTGAGCGTCGATTTTTGTGATGCTCGTCAGGGGGGCGG
AGCCTATGGAAAAACGCCAGATCTCGATCCCGCG
